Addgene plasmid #176111: SspB-mCherry-DHPH1-TRIO
Purpose: Heterodimerization with iLID, Rac1 and RhoG activation
Depositing lab: Dorus Gadella. Depositing organization: University of Amsterdam.
Backbone
  Vector backbone: pEGFP-C1
  Backbone manufacturer: Clontech
  Vector type: Mammalian Expression
Growth in bacteria
  Bacterial resistance: Kanamycin, 50 μg/mL
  Growth temperature: 37°C
  Growth strain: DH5alpha
  Copy number: High Copy
Gene/Insert
  Gene/Insert name: TRIO
  Species: H. sapiens (human)
  Entrez Gene: TRIO (a.k.a. ARHGEF23, MEBAS, MRD44, MRD63, tgat)
  Cloning method: Restriction Enzyme; 5′ cloning site Unknown (unknown if destroyed)
Terms and licenses: Academic/Nonprofit Terms; Industry Terms: Not Available to Industry
How to cite: SspB-mCherry-DHPH1-TRIO was a gift from Dorus Gadella (Addgene plasmid # 176111 ; http://n2t.net/addgene:176111 ; RRID:Addgene_176111)
