[The description below was written by a language model from this plasmid's Addgene catalogue record and pLannotate feature annotations shown in this document.]
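Description:
SspB-mCherry-DHPH1-TRIO is a mammalian expression plasmid of about 6.4 kb built on the Clontech pEGFP-C1 backbone, in which the original EGFP appears to have been replaced, since the annotated sequence shows mCherry and no EGFP. It is maintained in E. coli through a high-copy ColE1/pUC-type origin and selected with kanamycin. The NeoR/KanR aminoglycoside phosphotransferase gene is preceded by both a bacterial (bla) promoter and the SV40 enhancer/early promoter and is followed by the HSV TK polyadenylation signal, so the same marker can also support G418 selection in mammalian cells. An f1 origin is also present. Short hits to ble, SV40 large T antigen and the bGH poly(A) signal are fragmentary annotations of backbone sequence rather than functional elements.

The payload is a single fusion reading frame driven by the CMV immediate early enhancer and promoter and terminated by the SV40 poly(A) signal. It comprises an SspB fragment at the N-terminus, the monomeric red fluorescent protein mCherry, and a fragment of human TRIO of roughly 1.4 kb. The plasmid name identifies this fragment as the first DH-PH (GEF) module of TRIO. According to the record, the construct is intended for heterodimerization with iLID and for activation of Rac1 and RhoG. iLID is a light-switchable module that exposes an SspB-binding peptide on blue-light illumination. Co-expressing a localized iLID partner, which this plasmid does not supply, lets the mCherry-labelled GEF domain be recruited to a chosen site. This gives optogenetic control of GTPase activity, and the red fluorescence allows relocation of the fusion to be followed by microscopy.
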