Features (pLannotate 1.2.2; 16 found; start..end, strand, type, name):
     61..364     +  enhancer       CMV enhancer: human cytomegalovirus immediate early enhancer
    365..568     +  promoter       CMV promoter: human cytomegalovirus (CMV) immediate early promoter
    604..933     +  CDS            sspB (fragment): SSPB_HAEIN - Experimental evidence at protein level: Swiss-Prot protein existence level 1. Also stimulates degradation of the N-terminus of RseA (residues 1-108, alone or in complex with sigma-E) by ClpX-ClpP in a non-ssrA-mediated fashion. From Haemophilus influenzae (strain ATCC 51907 / DSM 11121 / KW20 / Rd).
    955..1662    +  CDS            mCherry: mCherry is a basic (constitutively fluorescent) red fluorescent protein published in 2004, derived from Discosoma sp.. It is reported to be a very rapidly-maturing monomer with low acid sensitivity.
   1651..3042    +  CDS            TRIO (fragment): TRIO_HUMAN - Experimental evidence at protein level: Swiss-Prot protein existence level 1. Guanine nucleotide exchange factor (GEF) for RHOA and RAC1 GTPases (PubMed:8643598, PubMed:22155786, PubMed:27418539). Involved in coordinating actin remodeling, which is necessary for cell migration and growth (PubMed:10341202, PubMed:22155786). Plays a key role in the regulation of neurite outgrowth and lamellipodia formation (PubMed:32109419). In developing hippocampal neurons, limits dendrite formation, without affecting the establishment of axon polarity. Once dendrites are formed, involved in the c
   3046..3082    +  misc_feature   MCS (fragment): multiple cloning site
   3099..3183    +  CDS            large T antigen (fragment): large T antigen from SV40 (simian virus 40)
   3206..3327    +  polyA_signal   SV40 poly(A) signal: SV40 polyadenylation signal
   3361..3789    -  rep_origin     f1 ori (sequence partly withheld): f1 bacteriophage origin of replication; arrow indicates direction of (+) strand synthesis
   3816..3920    +  promoter       AmpR promoter: bla
   3922..4279    +  promoter       SV40 promoter: SV40 enhancer and early promoter
   4314..5108    +  CDS            NeoR/KanR: aminoglycoside phosphotransferase from Tn5; aph(3')-II (or nptII); confers resistance to neomycin, kanamycin, and G418 (Geneticin®)
   5129..5281    +  CDS            ble (fragment): BLE_KLEPN - Experimental evidence at protein level: Swiss-Prot protein existence level 1. Binding protein with a strong affinity to the bleomycin family of antibiotics. Binds to CL990; an antimitotic-antibiotic compound. From Klebsiella pneumoniae.
   5340..5387    +  polyA_signal   HSV TK poly(A) signal: herpes simplex virus thymidine kinase polyadenylation signal (Cole and Stacy, 1985)
   5478..5494    -  polyA_signal   bGH poly(A) signal (fragment): bovine growth hormone polyadenylation signal
   5716..6304    +  rep_origin     ori: high-copy-number ColE1/pMB1/pBR322/pUC origin of replication
>Addgene plasmid #176111 | SspB-mCherry-DHPH1-TRIO | addgene full sequence | sequence record 346496 | Addgene NGS Result
TAGTTATTAATAGTAATCAATTACGGGGTCATTAGTTCATAGCCCATATATGGAGTTCCGCGTTACATAA
CTTACGGTAAATGGCCCGCCTGGCTGACCGCCCAACGACCCCCGCCCATTGACGTCAATAATGACGTATG
TTCCCATAGTAACGCCAATAGGGACTTTCCATTGACGTCAATGGGTGGAGTATTTACGGTAAACTGCCCA
CTTGGCAGTACATCAAGTGTATCATATGCCAAGTACGCCCCCTATTGACGTCAATGACGGTAAATGGCCC
GCCTGGCATTATGCCCAGTACATGACCTTATGGGACTTTCCTACTTGGCAGTACATCTACGTATTAGTCA
TCGCTATTACCATGGTGATGCGGTTTTGGCAGTACATCAATGGGCGTGGATAGCGGTTTGACTCACGGGG
ATTTCCAAGTCTCCACCCCATTGACGTCAATGGGAGTTTGTTTTGGCACCAAAATCAACGGGACTTTCCA
AAATGTCGTAACAACTCCGCCCCATTGACGCAAATGGGCGGTAGGCGTGTACGGTGGGAGGTCTATATAA
GCAGAGCTGGTTTAGTGAACCGTCAGATCCGCTAGCCACCATGAGCTCCCCGAAACGCCCTAAGCTGCTG
CGTGAATATTACGATTGGCTGGTTGATAACAGCTTTACCCCATATCTGGTGGTGGATGCCACATACCTGG
GCGTGAACGTGCCCGTGGAGTATGTGAAAGACGGTCAGATCGTGCTGAATCTGTCTGCAAGTGCGACCGG
CAACCTGCAACTGACAAATGATTTTATCCAGTTCAACGCCCGCTTTAAGGGCGTGTCTCGTGAACTGTAT
ATCCCGATGGGTGCCGCTCTGGCCATTTACGCTCGCGAGAACGGCGATGGTGTGATGTTCGAACCAGAAG
AAATCTATGACGAGCTGAATATTGGTAGTGGACCGGTCGCCACCATGGTGAGCAAGGGCGAGGAGGATAA
CATGGCCATCATCAAGGAGTTCATGCGCTTCAAGGTGCACATGGAGGGCTCCGTGAACGGCCACGAGTTC
GAGATCGAGGGCGAGGGCGAGGGCCGCCCCTACGAGGGCACCCAGACCGCCAAGCTGAAGGTGACCAAGG
GTGGCCCCCTGCCCTTCGCCTGGGACATCCTGTCCCCTCAGTTCATGTACGGCTCCAAGGCCTACGTGAA
GCACCCCGCCGACATCCCCGACTACTTGAAGCTGTCCTTCCCCGAGGGCTTCAAGTGGGAGCGCGTGATG
AACTTCGAGGACGGCGGCGTGGTGACCGTGACCCAGGACTCCTCCCTGCAGGACGGCGAGTTCATCTACA
AGGTGAAGCTGCGCGGCACCAACTTCCCCTCCGACGGCCCCGTAATGCAGAAGAAGACCATGGGCTGGGA
GGCCTCCTCCGAGCGGATGTACCCCGAGGACGGCGCCCTGAAGGGCGAGATCAAGCAGAGGCTGAAGCTG
AAGGACGGCGGCCACTACGACGCTGAGGTCAAGACCACCTACAAGGCCAAGAAGCCCGTGCAGCTGCCCG
GCGCCTACAACGTCAACATCAAGTTGGACATCACCTCCCACAACGAGGACTACACCATCGTGGAACAGTA
CGAACGCGCCGAGGGCCGCCACTCCACCGGCGGCATGGACGAGCTGTACAAGTCCGGACTCAGATCTCGA
GCTAGGAAAGAGTTCATAATGGCTGAGCTCATTCAAACTGAAAAGGCTTATGTAAGAGACCTCCGGGAAT
GTATGGATACGTACCTGTGGGAAATGACCAGTGGCGTGGAAGAGATTCCACCTGGCATTGTAAACAAAGA
ACTCATCATCTTCGGAAACATGCAAGAAATCTACGAATTTCATAATAACATATTCCTAAAGGAGCTGGAA
AAATATGAACAGTTGCCAGAGGATGTTGGACATTGTTTTGTTACTTGGGCAGACAAGTTTCAGATGTATG
TCACATATTGCAAAAATAAGCCTGATTCTACTCAGCTGATATTGGAACATGCAGGGTCCTATTTTGACGA
GATACAGCAGCGACATGGATTAGCCAATTCCATTTCTTCCTACCTTATTAAACCAGTTCAGCGAATAACG
AAGTATCAGCTCCTTTTAAAAGAGCTGCTGACGTGCTGTGAGGAAGGAAAGGGAGAGATTAAAGATGGCC
TGGAGGTGATGCTCAGCGTGCCGAAGCGAGCCAATGACGCCATGCACCTCAGCATGCTGGAAGGGTTTGA
TGAAAACATTGAGTCTCAGGGAGAACTCATCCTACAGGAATCCTTCCAAGTGTGGGACCCAAAAACCTTA
ATTCGAAAGGGTCGAGAACGGCATCTCTTCCTTTTTGAAATGTCCTTAGTATTTAGTAAAGAAGTGAAAG
ATTCCAGTGGGAGAAGCAAGTACCTTTATAAAAGCAAATTGTTTACCTCAGAGTTGGGTGTCACAGAACA
TGTTGAAGGAGACCCTTGCAAATTTGCACTGTGGGTGGGGAGAACACCAACTTCAGATAATAAAATTGTC
CTTAAGGCTTCCAGCATAGAGAACAAGCAGGACTGGATAAAGCATATCCGCGAAGTCATCCAGGAGCGGA
CGATCCACCTGAAGGGAGCCCTGAAGGAGCCCATTCACATCCCTAAGACCGCTCCCGCCACAAGACAGAA
GGGAAGGAGGGATGGAGAGGATCTGGACAGCCAAGGAGACGGCAGCAGCCAGCCTGATACGATTTCCATC
GCCTCACGGACGTCTCAGAACACGCTGGACAGCGATAAGCTCTCTGGTGGCTGTGAGCTGACAGTGGTGA
TCCATGACTTCACCGCTTGCAACAGCAACGAGCTGACCATCCGACGGGGCCAGACCGTGGAAGTTCTGGA
GCGGCCGCATGACAAGCCTGACTGGTGTCTGGTGCGGACCACTGACCGCTCCCCAGCGGCAGAAGGCCTG
GTCCCCTGTGGTTCACTGTGCATCGCCCACTCCAGAAGTAGCATGGAAATGGAGGGCATCTTCAACCACA
AAGACTCGCTCTCCGTCTCCAGCAATGACGCCTAGGAATTCTGCAGTCGACGGTACCGCGGGCCCGGGAT
CCACCGGATCTAGATAACTGATCATAATCAGCCATACCACATTTGTAGAGGTTTTACTTGCTTTAAAAAA
CCTCCCACACCTCCCCCTGAACCTGAAACATAAAATGAATGCAATTGTTGTTGTTAACTTGTTTATTGCA
GCTTATAATGGTTACAAATAAAGCAATAGCATCACAAATTTCACAAATAAAGCATTTTTTTCACTGCATT
CTAGTTGTGGTTTGTCCAAACTCATCAATGTATCTTAAGGCGTAAATTGTAAGCGTTAATATTTTGTTAA
AATTCGCGTTAAATTTTTGTTAAATCAGCTCATTTTTTAACCAATAGGCCGAAATCGGCAAAATCCCTTA
TAAATCAAAAGAATAGACCGAGATAGGGT
[37 nt withheld, positions 3460-3496]
AAAGAACGTGGACTCCAACGTCAAAGG
[49 nt withheld, positions 3524-3572]
T
[91 nt withheld, positions 3574-3664]
G
[124 nt withheld, positions 3666-3789]
CAGGTGGCACTTTTCGGGGAAATGTGCGCGGAACCCCTATTTGTTTATTTTTCTAAATACATTCAAATAT
GTATCCGCTCATGAGACAATAACCCTGATAAATGCTTCAATAATATTGAAAAAGGAAGAGTCCTGAGGCG
GAAAGAACCAGCTGTGGAATGTGTGTCAGTTAGGGTGTGGAAAGTCCCCAGGCTCCCCAGCAGGCAGAAG
TATGCAAAGCATGCATCTCAATTAGTCAGCAACCAGGTGTGGAAAGTCCCCAGGCTCCCCAGCAGGCAGA
AGTATGCAAAGCATGCATCTCAATTAGTCAGCAACCATAGTCCCGCCCCTAACTCCGCCCATCCCGCCCC
TAACTCCGCCCAGTTCCGCCCATTCTCCGCCCCATGGCTGACTAATTTTTTTTATTTATGCAGAGGCCGA
GGCCGCCTCGGCCTCTGAGCTATTCCAGAAGTAGTGAGGAGGCTTTTTTGGAGGCCTAGGCTTTTGCAAA
GATCGATCAAGAGACAGGATGAGGATCGTTTCGCATGATTGAACAAGATGGATTGCACGCAGGTTCTCCG
GCCGCTTGGGTGGAGAGGCTATTCGGCTATGACTGGGCACAACAGACAATCGGCTGCTCTGATGCCGCCG
TGTTCCGGCTGTCAGCGCAGGGGCGCCCGGTTCTTTTTGTCAAGACCGACCTGTCCGGTGCCCTGAATGA
ACTGCAAGACGAGGCAGCGCGGCTATCGTGGCTGGCCACGACGGGCGTTCCTTGCGCAGCTGTGCTCGAC
GTTGTCACTGAAGCGGGAAGGGACTGGCTGCTATTGGGCGAAGTGCCGGGGCAGGATCTCCTGTCATCTC
ACCTTGCTCCTGCCGAGAAAGTATCCATCATGGCTGATGCAATGCGGCGGCTGCATACGCTTGATCCGGC
TACCTGCCCATTCGACCACCAAGCGAAACATCGCATCGAGCGAGCACGTACTCGGATGGAAGCCGGTCTT
GTCGATCAGGATGATCTGGACGAAGAGCATCAGGGGCTCGCGCCAGCCGAACTGTTCGCCAGGCTCAAGG
CGAGCATGCCCGACGGCGAGGATCTCGTCGTGACCCATGGCGATGCCTGCTTGCCGAATATCATGGTGGA
AAATGGCCGCTTTTCTGGATTCATCGACTGTGGCCGGCTGGGTGTGGCGGACCGCTATCAGGACATAGCG
TTGGCTACCCGTGATATTGCTGAAGAGCTTGGCGGCGAATGGGCTGACCGCTTCCTCGTGCTTTACGGTA
TCGCCGCTCCCGATTCGCAGCGCATCGCCTTCTATCGCCTTCTTGACGAGTTCTTCTGAGCGGGACTCTG
GGGTTCGAAATGACCGACCAAGCGACGCCCAACCTGCCATCACGAGATTTCGATTCCACCGCCGCCTTCT
ATGAAAGGTTGGGCTTCGGAATCGTTTTCCGGGACGCCGGCTGGATGATCCTCCAGCGCGGGGATCTCAT
GCTGGAGTTCTTCGCCCACCCTAGGGGGAGGCTAACTGAAACACGGAAGGAGACAATACCGGAAGGAACC
CGCGCTATGACGGCAATAAAAAGACAGAATAAAACGCACGGTGTTGGGTCGTTTGTTCATAAACGCGGGG
TTCGGTCCCAGGGCTGGCACTCTGTCGATACCCCACCGAGACCCCATTGGGGCCAATACGCCCGCGTTTC
TTCCTTTTCCCCACCCCACCCCCCAAGTTCGGGTGAAGGCCCAGGGCTCGCAGCCAACGTCGGGGCGGCA
GGCCCTGCCATAGCCTCAGGTTACTCATATATACTTTAGATTGATTTAAAACTTCATTTTTAATTTAAAA
GGATCTAGGTGAAGATCCTTTTTGATAATCTCATGACCAAAATCCCTTAACGTGAGTTTTCGTTCCACTG
AGCGTCAGACCCCGTAGAAAAGATCAAAGGATCTTCTTGAGATCCTTTTTTTCTGCGCGTAATCTGCTGC
TTGCAAACAAAAAAACCACCGCTACCAGCGGTGGTTTGTTTGCCGGATCAAGAGCTACCAACTCTTTTTC
CGAAGGTAACTGGCTTCAGCAGAGCGCAGATACCAAATACTGTTCTTCTAGTGTAGCCGTAGTTAGGCCA
CCACTTCAAGAACTCTGTAGCACCGCCTACATACCTCGCTCTGCTAATCCTGTTACCAGTGGCTGCTGCC
AGTGGCGATAAGTCGTGTCTTACCGGGTTGGACTCAAGACGATAGTTACCGGATAAGGCGCAGCGGTCGG
GCTGAACGGGGGGTTCGTGCACACAGCCCAGCTTGGAGCGAACGACCTACACCGAACTGAGATACCTACA
GCGTGAGCTATGAGAAAGCGCCACGCTTCCCGAAGGGAGAAAGGCGGACAGGTATCCGGTAAGCGGCAGG
GTCGGAACAGGAGAGCGCACGAGGGAGCTTCCAGGGGGAAACGCCTGGTATCTTTATAGTCCTGTCGGGT
TTCGCCACCTCTGACTTGAGCGTCGATTTTTGTGATGCTCGTCAGGGGGGCGGAGCCTATGGAAAAACGC
CAGCAACGCGGCCTTTTTACGGTTCCTGGCCTTTTGCTGGCCTTTTGCTCACATGTTCTTTCCTGCGTTA
TCCCCTGATTCTGTGGATAACCGTATTACCGCCATGCAT
